>Addgene plasmid #191335 | pBetaActin-FKBP-mScarlet-KIFC1motorN593K | addgene full sequence | sequence record 381757 | Addgene Partial NGS Result
ACGGTACCGCGGGCCCGGGATCCACCGGATCTAGATAAGTAATGATCATAATCAGCCATATCACATCTGT
AGAGGTTTTACTTGCTTTAAAAAACCTCCCACACCTCCCCCTGAACCTGAAACATAAAATGAATGCAATT
GTTGTTGTTAACTTGTTTATTGCAGCTTATAATGGTTACAAATAAAGCAATAGCATCACAAATTTCACAA
ATAAAGCATTTTTTTCACTGCATTCTAGTTGTGGTTTGTCCAAACTCATCAATGTATCTTATCATGTCTG
GATCAATTCGTAATCATGTCATAGCTGTTTCCTGTGTGAAATTGTTATCCGCTCACAATTCCACACAACA
TACGAGCCGGAAGCATAAAGTGTAAAGCCTGGGGTGCCTAATGAGTGAGCTAACTCACATTAATTGCGTT
GCGCTCACTGCCCGCTTTCCAGTCGGGAAACCTGTCGTGCCAGCTGCATTAATGAATCGGCCAACGCGCG
GGGAGAGGCGGTTTGCGTATTGGGCGCTCTTCCGCTTCCTCGCTCACTGACTCGCTGCGCTCGGTCGTTC
GGCTGCGGCGAGCGGTATCAGCTCACTCAAAGGCGGTAATACGGTTATCCACAGAATCAGGGGATAACGC
AGGAAAGAACATGTGAGCAAAAGGCCAGCAAAAGGCCAGGAACCGTAAAAAGGCCGCGTTGCTGGCGTTT
TTCCATAGGCTCCGCCCCCCTGACGAGCATCACAAAAATCGACGCTCAAGTCAGAGGTGGCGAAACCCGA
CAGGACTATAAAGATACCAGGCGTTTCCCCCTGGAAGCTCCCTCGTGCGCTCTCCTGTTCCGACCCTGCC
GCTTACCGGATACCTGTCCGCCTTTCTCCCTTCGGGAAGCGTGGCGCTTTCTCATAGCTCACGCTGTAGG
TATCTCAGTTCGGTGTAGGTCGTTCGCTCCAAGCTGGGCTGTGTGCACGAACCCCCCGTTCAGCCCGACC
GCTGCGCCTTATCCGGTAACTATCGTCTTGAGTCCAACCCGGTAAGACACGACTTATCGCCACTGGCAGC
AGCCACTGGTAACAGGATTAGCAGAGCGAGGTATGTAGGCGGTGCTACAGAGTTCTTGAAGTGGTGGCCT
AACTACGGCTACACTAGAAGAACAGTATTTGGTATCTGCGCTCTGCTGAAGCCAGTTACCTTCGGAAAAA
GAGTTGGTAGCTCTTGATCCGGCAAACAAACCACCGCTGGTAGCGGTGGTTTTTTTGTTTGCAAGCAGCA
GATTACGCGCAGAAAAAAAGGATCTCAAGAAGATCCTTTGATCTTTTCTACGGGGTCTGACGCTCAGTGG
AACGAAAACTCACGTTAAGGGATTTTGGTCATGAGATTATCAAAAAGGATCTTCACCTAGATCCTTTTAA
ATTAAAAATGAAGTTTTAAATCAATCTAAAGTATATATGAGTAAACTTGGTCTGACAGTTACCAATGCTT
AATCAGTGAGGCACCTATCTCAGCGATCTGTCTATTTCGTTCATCCATAGTTGCCTGACTCCCCGTCGTG
TAGATAACTACGATACGGGAGGGCTTACCATCTGGCCCCAGTGCTGCAATGATACCGCGAGACCCACGCT
CACCGGCTCCAGATTTATCAGCAATAAACCAGCCAGCCGGAAGGGCCGAGCGCAGAAGTGGTCCTGCAAC
TTTATCCGCCTCCATCCAGTCTATTAATTGTTGCCGGGAAGCTAGAGTAAGTAGTTCGCCAGTTAATAGT
TTGCGCAACGTTGTTGCCATTGCTACAGGCATCGTGGTGTCACGCTCGTCGTTTGGTATGGCTTCATTCA
GCTCCGGTTCCCAACGATCAAGGCGAGTTACATGATCCCCCATGTTGTGCAAAAAAGCGGTTAGCTCCTT
CGGTCCTCCGATCGTTGTCAGAAGTAAGTTGGCCGCAGTGTTATCACTCATGGTTATGGCAGCACTGCAT
AATTCTCTTACTGTCATGCCATCCGTAAGATGCTTTTCTGTGACTGGTGAGTACTCAACCAAGTCATTCT
GAGAATAGTGTATGCGGCGACCGAGTTGCTCTTGCCCGGCGTCAATACGGGATAATACCGCGCCACATAG
CAGAACTTTAAAAGTGCTCATCATTGGAAAACGTTCTTCGGGGCGAAAACTCTCAAGGATCTTACCGCTG
TTGAGATCCAGTTCGATGTAACCCACTCGTGCACCCAACTGATCTTCAGCATCTTTTACTTTCACCAGCG
TTTCTGGGTGAGCAAAAACAGGAAGGCAAAATGCCGCAAAAAAGGGAATAAGGGCGACACGGAAATGTTG
AATACTCATACTCTTCCTTTTTCAATATTATTGAAGCATTTATCAGGGTTATTGTCTCATGAGCGGATAC
ATATTTGAATGTATTTAGAAAAATAAACAAATAGGGGTTCCGCGCACATTTCCCCGAAAAGTGCCACCTG
ACGTCTAAGAAACCATTATTATCATGACATTAACCTATAAAAATAGGCGTATCACGAGGCCCTTTCGTCT
CGCGCGTTTCGGTGATGACGGTGAAAACCTCTGACACATGCAGCTCCCGGAGACGGTCACAGCTTGTCTG
TAAGCGGATGCCGGGAGCAGACAAGCCCGTCAGGGCGCGTCAGCGGGTGTTGGCGGGTGTCGGGGCTGGC
TTAACTATGCGGCATCAGAGCAGATTGTACTGAGAGTGCACCATATGCGGTGTGAAATACCGCACAGATG
CGTAAGGAGAAAATACCGCATCAGGCGCCATTCGCCATTCAGGCTGCGCAACTGTTGGGAAGGGCGATCG
GTGCGGGCCTCTTCGCTATTACGCCAGCTGGCGAAAGGGGGATGTGCTGCAAGGCGATTAAGTTGGGTAA
CGCCAGGGTTTTCCCAGTCACGACGTTGTAAAACGACGGCCAGTGCCAAGTTGGGATCTTTGCATTGGCC
CACGGCTCTCAGGATGGGGATGCTCCCCTTCAGCACCCGGTTCCCCTTGGAAACTGATGGTCCTGGCTCT
GTGGCATGGCAGTGGCACTGTGAGGAGCCCCCTACCAGCAGCACACAGTGGGGTTGGCACTGCCACGCTC
CGGATGCCGCGCTCTGATCCAACCCCATAATCAAGGGAACCCGAATTGCCCCATCATTGCCCCCACCACC
CCCATCCTGCCGGGCCCTCACACCCCACGCTGCCTTCTGGTGACATTCCCCAGCCCAAACCCACGGCTTC
ATGGCTACCGCGGGGCATTTCCCATTGCCGCCCCATTATCAGCTCTGCACACCTCCCGCTGTACCCATGC
CTCGTGGCTGCCCTTCTTTGACGTATAATCTTCTAATTAATACCCGGCCTTGTCAAAGTGGAGCACAAAC
GTTAATTAATTCCCCAGCAGGCAGGTAATTAACAGTGTGACTCCCTTTTTGCTGCGAGTGGGGCTGATAC
AGAGAGATGTGGCACTATGGAGCCCACGGGGTCCTGGCACTGGGTGCCCACGGAGGTCCCCATGTGCTGC
AGTGTCACCGCCTCCGAGGAGACAGTATTGTCCCTGCGGTGTCCCTGCAGCTCAGCTCTGTCCACAGGGC
CACCTCCAGTTTGGAGGGGACACAATGCAGCCCCGATGCAACCCATCCTCGCAGCATCCCAGGGACAAAG
ACCCCACTGCAAGACCGCACACAGGGCTGGGTCCCGCTCCCCTAATATCTACAGTGCTTCTTGCATGGCC
CCTTAATCAATGCAGTTAATCAGCATGCGCTCATGCACCGCTCTGGAGCTGCAAAGCCCCTCGCAGCGCT
GCTCACCAACACCGCGCACCGCCCCGGCCCAGCCTGCAGCACGCGCTGCAAACAGGAAAGAAACAAAATA
TTGCCCAAATGTAGGCAAAGGCATTCGGCTGCCTTGACCTCCGCCGGGCCGGGCCCTGCCTGACTCAGCT
CCTTACTCAGCGCTCGCTTCCTCCCTCCGGCTGCCACCGCCGCAGCGCACACCCTGACAAAGAGTGGCCC
TTAACGGGCTCTGAGGTGCACCCAGCAGTGCACTCAGCAGTCCAAGGGCCGGCCTGGAGGTTTGCACCGC
TACGTGCTGACATTAGCATTGAACTTGGCCCTGGGTAGTGCTGCAGGCCGGGCGGGGTGGGTGTAGAGAG
TGCAGCGCGCGTTGCACCCGGTGCCCCTTCCCCTCCCTTGCATCCCAGCAGGCTGCACCCCAGCACCAGG
CCCGTGCATGCATGCTCCTGGTGTTATTGCAGCCTGGTGCATGCATGCGTCTTGATGGTGCAGCGCTGTG
CATGCATCCTCCTTGGTGTGTAGCAGTCTAGTGCATGCATACCCCTCGGTGTTATTGCTGCTCTGTGCAC
GCACGCTCATTGTATCACTTCATCCCAGTGCATGCACTCACACTGGAGCGATTGCTGCTCGGTGCACGCA
CACTCATTGTATCACTGCAGCTCAGTGGCTGCACGCACACCGGTGTTATTGCTGCTCGGTGCGTGCATGC
ACATCAGTGTCGCTGCAGCTCAGTGCATGCACGCTCATTGCCCATCGCTATCCCTGCCTCTCCTGCTGGC
GCTCCCCGGGAGGTGACTTCAAGGGGACCGCAGGACCACCTCGGGGGTGGGGGGAGGGCTGCACACGCGG
ACCCCGCTCCCCCTCCCCAACAAAGCACTGTGGAATCAAAAAGGGGGGAGGGGGGATGGAGGGGCGCGTC
ACACCCCCGCCCCACACCCTCACCTCGAGGTGAGCCCCACGTTCTGCTTCACTCTCCCCATCTCCCCCCC
CTCCCCACCCCCAATTTTGTATTTATTTATTTTTTAATTATTTTGTGCAGCGATGGGGGCGGGGGGGGGG
GGGGCGCGCGCCAGGCGGGGCGGGGCGGGGCGRGGGGCGGGGCGGGGCGAGGCGGAGAGGTGCGGCGGCA
GCCAATCAGAGCGGCGCGCTCCGAAAGTTTCCTTTTATGGCGAGGCGGCGGCGGCGGCGGCCCTATAAAA
AGCGAAGCGCGCGGCGGGCGGGAGTCGCTGCGCGCTGCCTTCGCCCCGTGCCCCGCTCCGCCGCCGCCTC
GCGCCGCCCGCCCCGGCTCTGACTGACCGCGTTACTCCCACAGGTGAGCGGGCGGGACGGCCCTTCTCCT
CCGGGCTGTAATTAGCGCTTGGTTTAATGACGGCTCGTTTCTTTTCTGTGGCTGCGTGAAAGCCTTAAAG
GGCTCCGGGAGGGCCCTTTGTGCGGGGGGGAGCGGCTCGGGGGGTGCGTGCGTGTGTGTGTGCGTGGGGA
GCGCCGCGTGCGGCTCCGCGCTGCCCGGCGGCTGTGAGCGCTGCGGGCGCGGCGCGGGGCTTTGTGCGCT
CCGCAGTGTGCGCGAGGGGAGCGCGGCCGGGGGCGGTGCCCCGCGGTGCGGGGGGGGCTGCGAGGGGAAC
AAAGGCTGCGTGCGGGGTGTGTGCGTGGGGGGGTGAGCAGGGGGTGTGGGCGCGGCGGTCGGGCTGTAAC
CCCCCCCTGCACCCCCCTCCCCGAGTTGCTGAGCACGGCCCGGCTTCGGGTGCGGGGCTCCGTGCGGGGC
GTGGCGCGGGGCTCGCCGTGCCGGGCGGGGGGTGGCGGCAGGKGGGGGTGCCGGGCGGGGCGGGGCCGCC
TCGGGCCGGGGAGGGCTCGGGGGAGGGGCGCGGCGGCCCCCGGAGCGCCGGCGGCTGTCGAGGCGCGGCG
AGCCGCAGCCATTGCCTTTTATGGTAATCGTGCGAGAGGGCGCAGGGACTTCCTTTGTCCCAAATCTGTG
CGGAGCCGAAATCTGGGAGGCGCCGCCGCACCCCCTCTAGCGGGCGCGGGGCGAAGCGGTGCGGCGCCGG
CAGGAAGGAAATGGGCGGGGAGGGCCTTCGTGCGTCGCCGCGCCGCCGTCCCCTTCTCCATCTCCAGCCT
CGGGGCTGTCCGCAGGGGGACGGCTGCCTTCGGGGGGGACGGGGCAGGGCGGGGTTCGGCTTCTGGCGTG
TGACCGGCGGGGTTTATATCTTCCCTTCTCTGTTCCTCCGCAGCCCCCAAGCTAGCATGGGAGTGCAGGT
GGAAACCATCTCCCCAGGAGACGGGCGCACCTTCCCCAAGCGCGGCCAGACCTGCGTGGTGCACTACACC
GGGATGCTTGAAGATGGAAAGAAATTTGATTCCTCCCGGGACAGAAACAAGCCCTTTAAGTTTATGCTAG
GCAAGCAGGAGGTGATCCGAGGCTGGGAAGAAGGGGTTGCCCAGATGAGTGTGGGTCAGAGAGCCAAACT
GACTATATCTCCAGATTATGCCTATGGTGCCACTGGGCACCCAGGCATCATCCCACCACATGCCACTCTC
GTCTTCGATGTGGAGCTTCTAAAACTGGAAGGAAGTTCAGGAGGTTCTAGTGTGAGCAAGGGCGAGGCAG
TGATCAAGGAGTTCATGCGGTTCAAGGTGCACATGGAGGGCTCCATGAACGGCCACGAGTTCGAGATCGA
GGGCGAGGGCGAGGGCCGCCCCTACGAGGGCACCCAGACCGCCAAGCTGAAGGTGACCAAGGGTGGCCCC
CTGCCCTTCTCCTGGGACATCCTGTCCCCTCAGTTCATGTACGGCTCCAGGGCCTTCACCAAGCACCCCG
CCGACATCCCCGACTACTATAAGCAGTCCTTCCCCGAGGGCTTCAAGTGGGAGCGCGTGATGAACTTCGA
GGACGGCGGCGCCGTGACCGTGACCCAGGACACCTCCCTGGAGGACGGCACCCTGATCTACAAGGTGAAG
CTCCGCGGCACCAACTTCCCTCCTGACGGCCCCGTAATGCAGAAGAAGACAATGGGCTGGGAAGCGTCCA
CCGAGCGGTTGTACCCCGAGGACGGCGTGCTGAAGGGCGACATTAAGATGGCCCTGCGCCTGAAGGACGG
CGGCCGCTACCTGGCGGACTTCAAGACCACCTACAAGGCCAAGAAGCCCGTGCAGATGCCCGGCGCCTAC
AACGTCGACCGCAAGTTGGACATCACCTCCCACAACGAGGACTACACCGTGGTGGAACAGTACGAACGCT
CCGAGGGCCGCCACTCCACCGGCGGCATGGACGAGCTGTACAAGTCTGGTGGATCAAGTGGTGGAATGGC
AGGAGGGAAGAAACCCAGCAAACGTCCAGCCTGGGACTTAAAGGGTCAGTTATGTGACCTAAATGCAGAA
CTAAAACGGTGCCGTGAGAGGACTCAAACGTTGGACCAAGAGAACCAGCAGCTTCAGGACCAGCTCAGAG
ATGCCCAGCAGCAGGTCAAGGCCCTGGGGACAGAGCGCACAACACTGGAGGGGCATTTAGCCAAGGTACA
GGCCCAGGCTGAGCAGGGCCAACAGGAGCTGAAGAACTTGCGTGCTTGTGTCCTGGAGCTGGAAGAGCGG
CTGAGCACGCAGGAGGGCTTGGTGCAAGAGCTTCAGAAAAAACAGGTGGAATTGCAGGAAGAACGGAGGG
GACTGATGTCCCAACTAGAGGAGAAGGAGAGGAGGCTGCAGACATCAGAAGCAGCCCTGTCAAGCAGCCA
AGCAGAGGTGGCATCTCTGCGGCAGGAGACTGTGGCCCAGGCAGCCTTACTGACTGAGCGGGAAGAACGT
CTTCATGGGCTAGAAATGGAGCGCCGGCGACTGCACAACCAGCTGCAGGAACTCAAGGGCAACATCCGTG
TATTCTGCCGGGTCCGCCCTGTCCTGCCGGGGGAGCCCACTCCACCCCCTGGCCTCCTCCTGTTTCCCTC
TGGCCCTGGTGGGCCCTCTGATCCTCCAACCCGCCTTAGCCTCTCCCGGTCTGACGAGCGGCGTGGGACC
CTGAGTGGGGCACCAGCTCCCCCAACTCGCCATGATTTTTCCTTTGACCGGGTATTCCCACCAGGAAGTG
GACAGGATGAAGTGTTTGAAGAGATTGCCATGCTTGTCCAGTCAGCCCTGGATGGCTATCCAGTATGCAT
CTTTGCCTATGGCCAGACAGGCAGTGGCAAGACCTTCACAATGGAGGGTGGGCCTGGGGGAGACCCCCAG
TTGGAGGGGCTGATCCCTCGGGCCCTGCGGCACCTCTTCTCTGTGGCTCAGGAGCTGAGTGGTCAGGGCT
GGACCTACAGCTTTGTAGCAAGCTACGTAGAGATCTACAATGAGACTGTCCGGGACCTGCTGGCCACTGG
AACCCGGAAGGGTCAAGGGGGCGAGTGTGAGATTCGCCGTGCAGGGCCAGGGAGTGAGGAGCTCACTGTC
ACCAATGCTCGATATGTCCCTGTCTCCTGTGAGAAAGAAGTGGACGCCCTGCTTCATCTGGCCCGCCAGA
ATCGGGCTGTGGCCCGCACAGCCCAGAATGAACGGTCATCACGCAGCCACAGTGTATTCCAGCTACAGAT
TTCTGGGGAGCACTCCAGCCGAGGCCTGCAGTGTGGGGCCCCCCTCAGTCTTGTGGACCTGGCCGGGAGT
GAGCGACTTGACCCCGGCTTAGCCCTCGGCCCCGGGGAGCGGGAACGCCTTCGGGAAACACAGGCCATTA
AGAGCAGCCTGTCCACGCTGGGGCTGGTTATCATGGCCCTGAGCAACAAGGAGTCCCACGTGCCTTACCG
GAACAGCAAACTGACCTACCTGCTGCAGAACTCTCTGGGTGGTAGTGCTAAGATGCTCATGTTTGTGAAC
ATTTCTCCACTGGAAGAGAACGTCTCCGAGTCCCTCAACTCTCTACGCTTTGCCTCCAAGGTGAACCAGT
GTGTTATTGGTACTGCTCAGGCCAACAGGAAGCTGCAGTCGACGGTACCGCGGGCCCGGGATCCACCGGT
CGCCACCTAAAAGCTTCGAATTCTGCAGTCG
Features (pLannotate 1.2.2; 19 found; start..end, strand, type, name):
     42..127     +  CDS            large T antigen (fragment): large T antigen from SV40 (simian virus 40)
    150..284     +  polyA_signal   SV40 poly(A) signal: SV40 polyadenylation signal
    322..338     -  protein_bind   lac operator: The lac repressor binds to the lac operator to inhibit transcription in E. coli. This inhibition can be relieved by adding lactose or isopropyl-β-D-thiogalactopyranoside (IPTG). lac repressor encoded by lacI
    346..376     -  promoter       lac promoter: promoter for the E. coli lac operon
    391..412     -  protein_bind   CAP binding site: CAP binding activates transcription in the presence of cAMP. E. coli catabolite activator protein
    425..517     -  CDS            lacI (fragment): lac repressor; lacI; The lac repressor binds to the lac operator to inhibit transcription in E. coli. This inhibition can be relieved by adding lactose or isopropyl-β-D-thiogalactopyranoside (IPTG).
    700..1288    -  rep_origin     ori: high-copy-number ColE1/pMB1/pBR322/pUC origin of replication
   1459..2319    -  CDS            AmpR: β-lactamase; bla; confers resistance to ampicillin, carbenicillin, and related antibiotics
   2320..2424    -  promoter       AmpR promoter: bla
   2519..2554    +  CDS            rop (fragment): Rop protein, which maintains plasmids at low copy number; rop
   2656..2755    +  misc_feature   bom (fragment): basis of mobility region from pBR322
   2761..2915    -  CDS            lacZα (fragment): LacZα fragment of β-galactosidase; lacZ fragment
   4715..4990    +  promoter       chicken β-actin promoter: No description available
   4991..5960    +  intron         chimeric intron: chimera between introns from chicken β-actin and rabbit β-globin
   6007..6330    +  CDS            FKBP1A: FKB1A_HUMAN - Also known as FKBP1, FKBP12. Experimental evidence at protein level: Swiss-Prot protein existence level 1. Keeps in an inactive conformation TGFBR1, the TGF-beta type I serine/threonine kinase receptor, preventing TGF-beta receptor activation in absence of ligand. Recruits SMAD7 to ACVR1B which prevents the association of SMAD2 and SMAD3 with the activin receptor complex, thereby blocking the activin signal. May modulate the RYR1 calcium channel activity. PPIases accelerate the folding of proteins. It catalyzes the cis-trans isomerization of proline imidic peptide bonds in oligop
   6352..7044    +  CDS            mScarlet: mScarlet is a basic (constitutively fluorescent) red fluorescent protein published in 2016, derived from synthetic construct. It has moderate acid sensitivity.
   7084..8712    +  CDS            KIFC1 (fragment): KIFC1_HUMAN - Also known as HSET, KNSL2. Experimental evidence at protein level: Swiss-Prot protein existence level 1. Minus end-directed microtubule-dependent motor required for bipolar spindle formation (PubMed:15843429). May contribute to movement of early endocytic vesicles (By similarity). Regulates cilium formation and structure (By similarity). From Homo sapiens (Human).
   8713..8744    +  misc_feature   MCS (fragment): multiple cloning site
   8761..23      +  misc_feature   MCS (fragment) (across the origin): multiple cloning site
