[The description below was written by a language model from this plasmid's Addgene catalogue record and pLannotate feature annotations shown in this document.]
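Description:
pBetaActin-FKBP-mScarlet-KIFC1motorN593K is a mammalian expression plasmid of about 8.8 kb built on a β-actin promoter backbone (P_actin). It is propagated in E. coli as a high-copy plasmid through a ColE1/pUC-type origin and selected with ampicillin via the β-lactamase gene and its native promoter. The annotated backbone also carries short remnants of earlier cloning vectors (fragments of lacI, lacZα, rop and the pBR322 bom region, plus a lac promoter/operator), which have no evident role in the construct's function. The feature table derives from a sequence record labelled as a partial NGS result, and a stretch of nearly 2 kb upstream of the annotated promoter carries no annotation.

The expression cassette is driven by the chicken β-actin promoter followed by an intron annotated as a chimeric chicken β-actin/rabbit β-globin intron, which generally enhances transcript processing and expression. Downstream lies a single fusion reading frame composed of human FKBP12 (FKBP1A), the red fluorescent protein mScarlet, and a fragment of human KIFC1 (HSET) covering the motor domain, residues 125–673, with the N593K substitution. Multiple cloning site remnants, a short SV40 large T antigen fragment and the SV40 polyadenylation signal follow the insert.

KIFC1 is a minus-end-directed microtubule motor, and according to the record the N593K version is motor-deficient. The FKBP moiety allows chemically induced dimerization with an FRB-tagged partner, here used to recruit the labelled motor domain to the plasma membrane, while mScarlet permits imaging of its localization. As an inactive motor, it plausibly acts as a control for an active-motor counterpart, though the record does not say so. The associated work concerns microtubule retrograde flow and neuronal polarization.
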