Addgene plasmid #191335: pBetaActin-FKBP-mScarlet-KIFC1motorN593K
Purpose: Expresses the fluorescently labeled minus-end directed KIFC1 motor-deficient motor domain fused to FKBP to recruit it to the plasma membrane by using the chemical dimerization system FKBP-FRB
Depositing lab: Frank Bradke. Depositing organization: Deutsches Zentrum fuer Neurodegenerative Erkrankungen (DZNE). Publication: Microtubule retrograde flow retains neuronal polarization in a fluctuating state. Schelski M, Bradke F. Sci Adv. 2022 Nov 4;8(44):eabo2336. doi: 10.1126/sciadv.abo2336. Epub 2022 Nov 4. PubMed 36332023.
Backbone
  Vector backbone: P_actin
  Vector type: Mammalian Expression
Growth in bacteria
  Bacterial resistance: Ampicillin, 100 μg/mL
  Growth temperature: 37°C
  Growth strain: DH5alpha
  Copy number: High Copy
Gene/Insert
  Gene/Insert name: FKBP-mScarlet-KIFC1N593K
  Species: H. sapiens (human)
  Mutation: motor domain aa 125-673; N593K
  Entrez Gene: KIFC1 (a.k.a. HSET, KNSL2)
  Cloning method: Ligation Independent Cloning
Terms and licenses: Academic/Nonprofit Terms; Industry Terms: Not Available to Industry
How to cite: pBetaActin-FKBP-mScarlet-KIFC1motorN593K was a gift from Frank Bradke (Addgene plasmid # 191335 ; http://n2t.net/addgene:191335 ; RRID:Addgene_191335)
